>Addgene plasmid #188784 | pBMN mEGFP-OPTN | addgene full sequence | sequence record 372299 | Addgene NGS Result
AACAGGAAGGCAAAATGCCGCAAAAAAGGGAATAAGGGCGACACGGAAATGTTGAATACTCATACTCTTC
CTTTTTCAATATTATTGAAGCATTTATCAGGGTTATTGTCTCATGAGCGGATACATATTTGAATGTATTT
AGAAAAATAAACAAATAGGGGTTCCGCGCACATTTCCCCGAAAAGTGCCACCAGCTTTGCTCTTAGGAGT
TTCCTAATACATCCCAAACTCAAATATATAAAGCATTTGACTTGTTCTATGCCCTAGGGGGCGGGGGGAA
GCTAAGCCAGCTTTTTTTAACATTTAAAATGTGGTAATGACTCCAACTTATTGATAGTGTTTTATGTTCA
GATAATGCCCGATGACTTTGTCATGCAGCTCCACCGATTTTGAGAACGACAGCGACTTCCGTCCCAGCCG
TGCCAGGTGCTGCCTCAGATTCAGGTTATGCCGCTCAATTCGCTGCGTATATCGCTTGCTGATTACGTGC
AGCTTTCCCTTCAGGCGGGATTCATACAGCGGCCAGCCATCCGTCATCCATATCACCACGTCAAAGGGTG
ACAGCAGGCTCATAAGACGCCCCAGCGTCGCCATAGTGCGTTCACCGAATACGTGCGCAACAACCGTCTT
CCGGAGACTGTCATACGCGTAAAACAGCCAGCGCTGGCGCGATTTAGCCCCGACATAGCCCCACTGTTCG
TCCATTTCCGCGCAGACGATGACGTCACTGCCCGGCTGTATGCGCGAGGTTACCGACTGCGGCCTGAGTT
TTTTAAGTGACGTAAAATCGTGTTGAGGCCAACGCCCATAATGCGGGCTGTTGCCCGGCATCCAACGCCA
TTCATGGCCATATCAATGATTTTCTGGTGCGTACCGGGTTGAGAAGCGGTGTAAGTGAACTGCAGTTGCC
ATGTTTTACGGCAGTGAGAGCAGAGATAGCGCTGATGTCCGGCGGTGCTTTTGCCGTTACGCACCACCCC
GTCAGTAGCTGAACAGGAGGGACAGCTGATAGAAACAGAAGCCACTGGAGCACCTCAAAAACACCATCAT
ACACTAAATCAGTAAGTTGGCAGCATCACCTTAAAATGTTAATTCCATTTTAAATGCACAGATGTTTTTA
TTTCATAAGGGTTTCAATGTGCATGAATGCTGCAATATTCCTGTTACCAAAGCTAGTATAAATAAAAATA
GATAAACGTGGAAATTACTTAGAGTTTCTGTCATTAACGTTTCCTTCCTCAGTTGACAACATAAATGCGC
TGCTGAGAAGCCAGTTTGCATCTGTCAGGATCAATTTCCCATTATGCCAGTCATATTAATTACTAGTCAA
TTAGTTGATTTTTATTTTTGACATATACATGTGAAAGACCCCACCTGTAGGTTTGGCAAGCTAGCTTAAG
TAACGCCATTTTGCAAGGCATGGAAAAATACATAACTGAGAATAGAAAAGTTCAGATCAAGGTCAGGAAC
AGATGGAACAGCTGAATATGGGCCAAACAGGATATCTGTGGTAAGCAGTTCCTGCCCCGGCTCAGGGCCA
AGAACAGATGGAACAGCTGAATATGGGCCAAACAGGATATCTGTGGTAAGCAGTTCCTGCCCCGGCTCAG
GGCCAAGAACAGATGGTCCCCAGATGCGGTCCAGCCCTCAGCAGTTTCTAGAGAACCATCAGATGTTTCC
AGGGTGCCCCAAGGACCTGAAATGACCCTGTGCCTTATTTGAACTAACCAATCAGTTCGCTTCTCGCTTC
TGTTCGCGCGCTTCTGCTCCCCGAGCTCAATAAAAGAGCCCACAACCCCTCACTCGGCGCGCCAGTCCTC
CGATTGACTGAGTCGCCCGGGTACCCGTGTATCCAATAAACCCTCTTGCAGTTGCATCCGACTTGTGGTC
TCGCTGTTCCTTGGGAGGGTCTCCTCTGAGTGATTGACTACCCGTCAGCGGGGGTCTTTCATTTGGGGGC
TCGTCCGGGATCGGGAGACCCCTGCCCAGGGACCACCGACCCACCACCGGGAGGTAAGCTGGCCAGCAAC
TTATCTGTGTCTGTCCGATTGTCTAGTGTCTATGACTGATTTTATGCGCCTGCGTCGGTACTAGTTAGCT
AACTAGCTCTGTATCTGGCGGACCCGTGGTGGAACTGACGAGTTCGGAACACCCGGCCGCAACCCTGGGA
GACGTCCCAGGGACTTCGGGGGCCGTTTTTGTGGCCCGACCTGAGTCCAAAAATCCCGATCGTTTTGGAC
TCTTTGGTGCACCCCCCTTAGAGGAGGGATATGTGGTTCTGGTAGGAGACGAGAACCTAAAACAGTTCCC
GCCTCCGTCTGAATTTTTGCTTTCGGTTTGGGACCGAAGCCGCGCCGCGCGTCTTGTCTGCTGCAGCATC
GTTCTGTGTTGTCTCTGTCTGACTGTGTTTCTGTATTTGTCTGAAAATATGGGCCCGGGCCAGACTGTTA
CCACTCCCTTAAGTTTGACCTTAGGTCACTGGAAAGATGTCGAGCGGATCGCTCACAACCAGTCGGTAGA
TGTCAAGAAGAGACGTTGGGTTACCTTCTGCTCTGCAGAATGGCCAACCTTTAACGTCGGATGGCCGCGA
GACGGCACCTTTAACCGAGACCTCATCACCCAGGTTAAGATCAAGGTCTTTTCACCTGGCCCGCATGGAC
ACCCAGACCAGGTCCCCTACATCGTGACCTGGGAAGCCTTGGCTTTTGACCCCCCTCCCTGGGTCAAGCC
CTTTGTACACCCTAAGCCTCCGCCTCCTCTTCCTCCATCCGCCCCGTCTCTCCCCCTTGAACCTCCTCGT
TCGACCCCGCCTCGATCCTCCCTTTATCCAGCCCTCACTCCTTCTCTAGGCGCCCCCATATGGCCATATG
AGATCTTATATGGGGCACCCCCGCCCCTTGTAAACTTCCCTGACCCTGACATGACAAGAGTTACTAACAG
CCCCTCTCTCCAAGCTCACTTACAGGCTCTCTACTTAGTCCAGCACGAAGTCTGGAGACCTCTGGCGGCA
GCCTACCAAGAACAACTGGACCGACCGGTGGTACCTCACCCTTACCGAGTCGGCGACACAGTGTGGGTCC
GCCGACACCAGACTAAGAACCTAGAACCTCGCTGGAAAGGACCTTACACAGTCCTGCTGACCACCCCCAC
CGCCCTCAAAGTAGACGGCATCGCAGCTTGGATACACGCCGCCCACGTGAAGGCTGCCGACCCCGGGGGT
GGACCATCCTCTAGACTGCCGCCACCATGGTGAGCAAGGGCGAGGAGCTGTTCACCGGGGTGGTGCCCAT
CCTGGTCGAGCTGGACGGCGACGTAAACGGCCACAAGTTCAGCGTGTCCGGCGAGGGCGAGGGCGATGCC
ACCTACGGCAAGCTGACCCTGAAGTTCATCTGCACCACCGGCAAGCTGCCCGTGCCCTGGCCCACCCTCG
TGACCACCCTGACCTACGGCGTGCAGTGCTTCAGCCGCTACCCCGACCACATGAAGCAGCACGACTTCTT
CAAGTCCGCCATGCCCGAAGGCTACGTCCAGGAGCGCACCATCTTCTTCAAGGACGACGGCAACTACAAG
ACCCGCGCCGAGGTGAAGTTCGAGGGCGACACCCTGGTGAACCGCATCGAGCTGAAGGGCATCGACTTCA
AGGAGGACGGCAACATCCTGGGGCACAAGCTGGAGTACAACTACAACAGCCACAACGTCTATATCATGGC
CGACAAGCAGAAGAACGGCATCAAGGTGAACTTCAAGATCCGCCACAACATCGAGGACGGCAGCGTGCAG
CTCGCCGACCACTACCAGCAGAACACCCCCATCGGCGACGGCCCCGTGCTGCTGCCCGACAACCACTACC
TGAGCACCCAGTCCAAGCTGAGCAAAGACCCCAACGAGAAGCGCGATCACATGGTCCTGCTGGAGTTCGT
GACCGCCGCCGGGATCACTCTCGGCATGGACGAGCTGTACAAGTCCGGACTCAGATCTCGAGCTCAAGCT
TCGAATTCTGCAGTCGACTCCCATCAACCTCTCAGCTGCCTCACTGAAAAGGAGGACAGCCCCAGTGAAA
GCACAGGAAATGGACCCCCCCACCTGGCCCACCCAAACCTGGACACGTTTACCCCGGAGGAGCTGCTGCA
GCAGATGAAAGAGCTCCTGACCGAGAACCACCAGCTGAAAGAAGCCATGAAGCTAAATAATCAAGCCATG
AAAGGGAGATTTGAGGAGCTTTCGGCCTGGACAGAGAAACAGAAGGAAGAACGCCAGTTTTTTGAGATAC
AGAGCAAAGAAGCAAAAGAGCGTCTAATGGCCTTGAGTCATGAGAATGAGAAATTGAAGGAAGAGCTTGG
AAAACTAAAAGGGAAATCAGAAAGGTCATCTGAGGACCCCACTGATGACTCCAGGCTTCCCAGGGCCGAA
GCGGAGCAGGAAAAGGACCAGCTCAGGACCCAGGTGGTGAGGCTACAAGCAGAGAAGGCAGACCTGTTGG
GCATCGTGTCTGAACTGCAGCTCAAGCTGAACTCCAGCGGCTCCTCAGAAGATTCCTTTGTTGAAATTAG
GATGGCTGAAGGAGAAGCAGAAGGGTCAGTAAAAGAAATCAAGCATAGTCCTGGGCCCACGAGAACAGTC
TCCACTGGCACGGCATTGTCTAAATATAGGAGCAGATCTGCAGATGGGGCCAAGAATTACTTCGAACATG
AGGAGTTAACTGTGAGCCAGCTCCTGCTGTGCCTAAGGGAAGGGAATCAGAAGGTGGAGAGACTTGAAGT
TGCACTCAAGGAGGCCAAAGAAAGAGTTTCAGATTTTGAAAAGAAAACAAGTAATCGTTCTGAGATTGAA
ACCCAGACAGAGGGGAGCACAGAGAAAGAGAATGATGAAGAGAAAGGCCCGGAGACTGTTGGAAGCGAAG
TGGAAGCACTGAACCTCCAGGTGACATCTCTGTTTAAGGAGCTTCAAGAGGCTCATACAAAACTCAGCGA
AGCTGAGCTAATGAAGAAGAGACTTCAAGAAAAGTGTCAGGCCCTTGAAAGGAAAAATTCTGCAATTCCA
TCAGAGTTGAATGAAAAGCAAGAGCTTGTTTATACTAACAAAAAGTTAGAGCTACAAGTGGAAAGCATGC
TATCAGAAATCAAAATGGAACAGGCTAAAACAGAGGATGAAAAGTCCAAATTAACTGTGCTACAGATGAC
ACACAACAAGCTTCTTCAAGAACATAATAATGCATTGAAAACAATTGAGGAACTAACAAGAAAAGAGTCA
GAAAAAGTGGACAGGGCAGTGCTGAAGGAACTGAGTGAAAAACTGGAACTGGCAGAGAAGGCTCTGGCTT
CCAAACAGCTGCAAATGGATGAAATGAAGCAAACCATTGCCAAGCAGGAAGAGGACCTGGAAACCATGAC
CATCCTCAGGGCTCAGATGGAAGTTTACTGTTCTGATTTTCATGCTGAAAGAGCAGCGAGAGAGAAAATT
CATGAGGAAAAGGAGCAACTGGCATTGCAGCTGGCAGTTCTGCTGAAAGAGAATGATGCTTTCGAAGACG
GAGGCAGGCAGTCCTTGATGGAGATGCAGAGTCGTCATGGGGCGAGAACAAGTGACTCTGACCAGCAGGC
TTACCTTGTTCAAAGAGGAGCTGAGGACAGGGACTGGCGGCAACAGCGGAATATTCCGATTCATTCCTGC
CCCAAGTGTGGAGAGGTTCTGCCTGACATAGACACGTTACAGATTCACGTGATGGATTGCATCATTTAAG
GATCCACCGGATCTAGATAACTGATCACGATAAAATAAAAGATTTTATTTAGTCTCCAGAAAAAGGGGGG
AATGAAAGACCCCACCTGTAGGTTTGGCAAGCTAGCTTAAGTAACGCCATTTTGCAAGGCATGGAAAAAT
ACATAACTGAGAATAGAGAAGTTCAGATCAAGGTCAGGAACAGATGGAACAGCTGAATATGGGCCAAACA
GGATATCTGTGGTAAGCAGTTCCTGCCCCGGCTCAGGGCCAAGAACAGATGGAACAGCTGAATATGGGCC
AAACAGGATATCTGTGGTAAGCAGTTCCTGCCCCGGCTCAGGGCCAAGAACAGATGGTCCCCAGATGCGG
TCCAGCCCTCAGCAGTTTCTAGAGAACCATCAGATGTTTCCAGGGTGCCCCAAGGACCTGAAATGACCCT
GTGCCTTATTTGAACTAACCAATCAGTTCGCTTCTCGCTTCTGTTCGCGCGCTTCTGCTCCCCGAGCTCA
ATAAAAGAGCCCACAACCCCTCACTCGGGGCGCCAGTCCTCCGATTGACTGAGTCGCCCGGGTACCCGTG
TATCCAATAAACCCTCTTGCAGTTGCATCCGACTTGTGGTCTCGCTGTTCCTTGGGAGGGTCTCCTCTGA
GTGATTGACTACCCGTCAGCGGGGGTCTTTCACATGCAGCATGTATCAAAATTAATTTGGTTTTTTTTCT
TAAGTATTTACATTAAATGGCCATAGTTGCATTAATGAATCGGCCAACGCGCGGGGAGAGGCGGTTTGCG
TATTGGGCGCTCTTCCGCTTCCTCGCTCACTGACTCGCTGCGCTCGGTCGTTCGGCTGCGGCGAGCGGTA
TCAGCTCACTCAAAGGCGGTAATACGGTTATCCACAGAATCAGGGGATAACGCAGGAAAGAACATGTGAG
CAAAAGGCCAGCAAAAGGCCAGGAACCGTAAAAAGGCCGCGTTGCTGGCGTTTTTCCATAGGCTCCGCCC
CCCTGACGAGCATCACAAAAATCGACGCTCAAGTCAGAGGTGGCGAAACCCGACAGGACTATAAAGATAC
CAGGCGTTTCCCCCTGGAAGCTCCCTCGTGCGCTCTCCTGTTCCGACCCTGCCGCTTACCGGATACCTGT
CCGCCTTTCTCCCTTCGGGAAGCGTGGCGCTTTCTCATAGCTCACGCTGTAGGTATCTCAGTTCGGTGTA
GGTCGTTCGCTCCAAGCTGGGCTGTGTGCACGAACCCCCCGTTCAGCCCGACCGCTGCGCCTTATCCGGT
AACTATCGTCTTGAGTCCAACCCGGTAAGACACGACTTATCGCCACTGGCAGCAGCCACTGGTAACAGGA
TTAGCAGAGCGAGGTATGTAGGCGGTGCTACAGAGTTCTTGAAGTGGTGGCCTAACTACGGCTACACTAG
AAGAACAGTATTTGGTATCTGCGCTCTGCTGAAGCCAGTTACCTTCGGAAAAAGAGTTGGTAGCTCTTGA
TCCGGCAAACAAACCACCGCTGGTAGCGGTGGTTTTTTTGTTTGCAAGCAGCAGATTACGCGCAGAAAAA
AAGGATCTCAAGAAGATCCTTTGATCTTTTCTACGGGGTCTGACGCTCAGTGGAACGAAAACTCACGTTA
AGGGATTTTGGTCATGAGATTATCAAAAAGGATCTTCACCTAGATCCTTTTGCGGCCGGCCGCAAATCAA
TCTAAAGTATATATGAGTAAACTTGGTCTGACAGTTACCAATGCTTAATCAGTGAGGCACCTATCTCAGC
GATCTGTCTATTTCGTTCATCCATAGTTGCCTGACTCCCCGTCGTGTAGATAACTACGATACGGGAGGGC
TTACCATCTGGCCCCAGTGCTGCAATGATACCGCGAGACCCACGCTCACCGGCTCCAGATTTATCAGCAA
TAAACCAGCCAGCCGGAAGGGCCGAGCGCAGAAGTGGTCCTGCAACTTTATCCGCCTCCATCCAGTCTAT
TAATTGTTGCCGGGAAGCTAGAGTAAGTAGTTCGCCAGTTAATAGTTTGCGCAACGTTGTTGCCATTGCT
ACAGGCATCGTGGTGTCACGCTCGTCGTTTGGTATGGCTTCATTCAGCTCCGGTTCCCAACGATCAAGGC
GAGTTACATGATCCCCCATGTTGTGCAAAAAAGCGGTTAGCTCCTTCGGTCCTCCGATCGTTGTCAGAAG
TAAGTTGGCCGCAGTGTTATCACTCATGGTTATGGCAGCACTGCATAATTCTCTTACTGTCATGCCATCC
GTAAGATGCTTTTCTGTGACTGGTGAGTACTCAACCAAGTCATTCTGAGAATAGTGTATGCGGCGACCGA
GTTGCTCTTGCCCGGCGTCAATACGGGATAATACCGCGCCACATAGCAGAACTTTAAAAGTGCTCATCAT
TGGAAAACGTTCTTCGGGGCGAAAACTCTCAAGGATCTTACCGCTGTTGAGATCCAGTTCGATGTAACCC
ACTCGTGCACCCAACTGATCTTCAGCATCTTTTACTTTCACCAGCGTTTCTGGGTGAGCAAA
Features (pLannotate 1.2.2; 14 found; start..end, strand, type, name):
     64..168     -  promoter       AmpR promoter: bla
    313..1080    -  mobile_element IS1: prokaryotic transposable element IS1
   1362..1953    +  LTR            LTR: long terminal repeat from Moloney murine leukemia virus
   2016..2373    +  misc_feature   MMLV Ψ: packaging signal of Moloney murine leukemia virus (MMLV)
   2438..2854    +  CDS            gag (truncated): truncated Moloney murine leukemia virus (MMLV) gag gene lacking the start codon
   2864..3238    +  misc_feature   pol region: Moloney murine leukemia virus (MMLV) pol region containing the splice acceptor site
   3247..3963    +  CDS            mEGFP: mEGFP is a basic (constitutively fluorescent) green fluorescent protein published in 2002, derived from Aequorea victoria. It has moderate acid sensitivity.
   3964..4008    +  misc_feature   MCS (fragment): multiple cloning site
   4009..5736    +  CDS            OPTN: OPTN_HUMAN - Also known as FIP2, GLC1E, HIP7, HYPL, NRP. Experimental evidence at protein level: Swiss-Prot protein existence level 1. (Microbial infection) May constitute a cellular target for adenovirus E3 14.7 and Bluetongue virus protein NS3 to inhibit innate immune response. From Homo sapiens (Human).
   5811..5932    +  LTR            3' LTR (ΔU3) (fragment): self-inactivating 3' long terminal repeat (LTR) from Moloney murine leukemia virus
   5933..6402    +  LTR            LTR: long terminal repeat from Moloney murine leukemia virus
   6468..6520    -  CDS            lacI (fragment): lac repressor; lacI; The lac repressor binds to the lac operator to inhibit transcription in E. coli. This inhibition can be relieved by adding lactose or isopropyl-β-D-thiogalactopyranoside (IPTG).
   6703..7291    -  rep_origin     ori: high-copy-number ColE1/pMB1/pBR322/pUC origin of replication
   7455..63      -  CDS            AmpR (across the origin): β-lactamase; bla; confers resistance to ampicillin, carbenicillin, and related antibiotics
