[The description below was written by a language model from this plasmid's Addgene catalogue record and pLannotate feature annotations shown in this document.]
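Description:
pBMN mEGFP-OPTN is a Moloney murine leukemia virus (MMLV)-based retroviral vector for expressing human optineurin (OPTN) fused at its N terminus to monomeric EGFP in mammalian cells. In bacteria it is maintained through a high-copy ColE1/pUC-type origin and selected with ampicillin via the β-lactamase gene and its bla promoter.

The retroviral cassette begins with a 5′ MMLV LTR, followed by the Ψ packaging signal, a truncated gag segment lacking its start codon (which extends the packaging region), and a pol fragment carrying the viral splice acceptor. Immediately downstream lies the mEGFP coding sequence, joined through a short multiple-cloning-site remnant that serves as a linker to the OPTN open reading frame, and the unit is closed by a 3′ MMLV LTR. No separate internal promoter is annotated, so expression of the fusion presumably depends on the 5′ LTR. No mammalian selection marker is annotated either, leaving mEGFP fluorescence as the evident means of identifying transduced cells. When the plasmid is introduced into packaging cells that supply gag, pol and env in trans, the Ψ-containing transcript is packaged into particles that can stably integrate the cassette into target cells.

The sequenced record is 8,252 nt, longer than the 7,480 bp listed in the catalogue. Part of this difference is consistent with an annotated IS1 prokaryotic transposable element of about 770 bp in the backbone between the AmpR promoter and the 5′ LTR, outside the retroviral cassette. The associated publication concerns OPTN in the initiation of PINK1/Parkin mitophagy, suggesting the construct is used to visualise the fluorescently tagged autophagy receptor in cultured cells.
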