Addgene plasmid #188784: pBMN mEGFP-OPTN
Purpose: For mammalian expression of OPTN tagged with mEGFP
Depositing lab: Michael Lazarou. Depositing organization: Monash University. Publication: Unconventional initiation of PINK1/Parkin mitophagy by Optineurin. Nguyen TN, Sawa-Makarska J, Khuu G, Lam WK, Adriaenssens E, Fracchiolla D, Shoebridge S, Bernklau D, Padman BS, Skulsuppaisarn M, Lindblom RSJ, Martens S, Lazarou M. Mol Cell. 2023 May 18;83(10):1693-1709.e9. doi: 10.1016/j.molcel.2023.04.021. PubMed 37207627.
Backbone
  Vector backbone: pBMN
  Backbone size w/o insert (bp): 5750
  Total vector size (bp): 7480
  Vector type: Mammalian Expression, Retroviral
Growth in bacteria
  Bacterial resistance: Ampicillin, 100 μg/mL
  Growth temperature: 37°C
  Growth strain: NEB Stable
  Copy number: High Copy
Gene/Insert
  Gene/Insert name: OPTN (alt name: ALS12, FIP2, GLC1E, HIP7, HYPL, NRP, TFIIIA-INTP)
  Species: H. sapiens (human)
  Insert size (bp): 1730
  Entrez Gene: OPTN (a.k.a. ALS12, FIP2, GLC1E, HIP7, HYPL, NRP, TFIIIA-INTP)
  Tag / fusion protein: mEGFP (N terminal on insert)
  Cloning method: Gibson Cloning
  Sequencing primers: 5′ AGAAGCGCGATCACATGG
Terms and licenses: Academic/Nonprofit Terms; Industry Terms: Not Available to Industry
How to cite: pBMN mEGFP-OPTN was a gift from Michael Lazarou (Addgene plasmid # 188784 ; http://n2t.net/addgene:188784 ; RRID:Addgene_188784)
